Addgene plasmid #169436: pMiniT:SEP-beta2 TKIT donor
Purpose: Donor DNA for TKIT knockin of SEP to Gabrb2 in mouse
Depositing lab: Richard Huganir. Depositing organization: Johns Hopkins University and School of Medicine. Publication: An optimized CRISPR/Cas9 approach for precise genome editing in neurons. Fang H, Bygrave AM, Roth RH, Johnson RC, Huganir RL. Elife. 2021 Mar 10;10. pii: 65202. doi: 10.7554/eLife.65202. PubMed 33689678.
Backbone
  Vector backbone: pMiniT
  Vector type: Mammalian Expression, CRISPR
Growth in bacteria
  Bacterial resistance: Ampicillin, 100 μg/mL
  Growth temperature: 37°C
  Growth strain: DH5alpha
  Copy number: High Copy
Gene/Insert
  Gene/Insert name: Super ecliptic pHluorin (SEP)
  Species: M. musculus (mouse)
  Cloning method: Gibson Cloning
Terms and licenses: Academic/Nonprofit Terms; Industry Terms: Not Available to Industry
How to cite: pMiniT:SEP-beta2 TKIT donor was a gift from Richard Huganir (Addgene plasmid # 169436 ; http://n2t.net/addgene:169436 ; RRID:Addgene_169436)
