[The description below was written by a language model from this plasmid's Addgene catalogue record and pLannotate feature annotations shown in this document.]
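Description:
pMiniT:SEP-beta2 TKIT donor is a small (about 3.9 kb) donor plasmid built by Gibson assembly in the pMiniT cloning backbone. It supplies template DNA for CRISPR/Cas9-mediated knock-in of super ecliptic pHluorin (SEP) into the mouse Gabrb2 gene, which encodes the β2 subunit of the GABA-A receptor. It is propagated in E. coli as a high-copy plasmid through a ColE1/pUC-type origin and is selected with ampicillin via the β-lactamase gene and its native bla promoter. The short lacI, RNA-OUT and hisG matches in the annotation are fragmentary hits that most likely represent backbone remnants, not functional elements.

The payload is a nearly full-length SEP coding sequence flanked on each side by short segments annotated as Gabrb2 coding fragments. The annotation tool matched these to the rat and bovine orthologues, but the record gives the species as mouse. Unannotated stretches lie between and around these pieces and may be genomic non-coding sequence, though the record does not say what they are. No mammalian promoter, polyadenylation signal, guide RNA cassette or Cas9 is annotated. This fits a donor that depends on integration at the endogenous locus for expression and on separately supplied Cas9 and guides, despite the catalogue label of "mammalian expression". The record does not define the TKIT strategy, its guide target sites or the exact insertion point.

SEP is a pH-sensitive GFP variant that is bright at neutral pH and nearly dark in acidic compartments. Tagging endogenous β2 with it should allow surface-exposed receptors to be distinguished from those in acidic intracellular compartments. The associated work concerns precise genome editing in neurons.
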