Features (pLannotate 1.2.2; 9 found; start..end, strand, type, name):
     21..75      -  CDS            lacI (fragment): lac repressor; lacI; The lac repressor binds to the lac operator to inhibit transcription in E. coli. This inhibition can be relieved by adding lactose or isopropyl-β-D-thiogalactopyranoside (IPTG).
    258..846     -  rep_origin     ori: high-copy-number ColE1/pMB1/pBR322/pUC origin of replication
   1017..1877    -  CDS            AmpR: β-lactamase; bla; confers resistance to ampicillin, carbenicillin, and related antibiotics
   1878..1982    -  promoter       AmpR promoter: bla
   2127..2201    +  CDS            Gabrb2 (fragment): GBRB2_RAT - Also known as Gabrb-2. Experimental evidence at protein level: Swiss-Prot protein existence level 1. Ligand-gated chloride channel which is a component of the heteropentameric receptor for GABA, the major inhibitory neurotransmitter in the brain (PubMed:2548852). Plays an important role in the formation of functional inhibitory GABAergic synapses in addition to mediating synaptic inhibition as a GABA-gated ion channel (By similarity). The gamma2 subunit is necessary but not sufficient for a rapid formation of active synaptic contacts and the synaptogenic effect of this subunit is i
   2354..3063    +  CDS            superecliptic pHluorin (fragment): pH-sensitive mutant of green fluorescent protein (Ng et al., 2002) excited strongly by blue light at neutral pH but minimally fluorescent at acidic pH
   3128..3235    +  CDS            GABRB2 (fragment): GBRB2_BOVIN - Experimental evidence at protein level: Swiss-Prot protein existence level 1. Ligand-gated chloride channel which is a component of the heteropentameric receptor for GABA, the major inhibitory neurotransmitter in the brain (PubMed:2548852). Plays an important role in the formation of functional inhibitory GABAergic synapses in addition to mediating synaptic inhibition as a GABA-gated ion channel (By similarity). The gamma2 subunit is necessary but not sufficient for a rapid formation of active synaptic contacts and the synaptogenic effect of this subunit is influenced by the type
   3686..3755    +  ncRNA          RNA-OUT: Accession: RF00240 - RNA-OUT
   3801..3914    -  CDS            hisG (fragment): HIS1_SALTY - Experimental evidence at protein level: Swiss-Prot protein existence level 1. Catalyzes the condensation of ATP and 5-phosphoribose 1- diphosphate to form N'-(5'-phosphoribosyl)-ATP (PR-ATP). Has a crucial role in the pathway because the rate of histidine biosynthesis seems to be controlled primarily by regulation of HisG enzymatic activity (By similarity). From Salmonella typhimurium (strain LT2 / SGSC1412 / ATCC 700720).
>Addgene plasmid #169436 | pMiniT:SEP-beta2 TKIT donor | addgene full sequence | sequence record 334643 | Addgene NGS Result
TCTTTATCCTGTCTGAACCGGCTGCATTAATGAATCGGCCAACGCGCGGGGAGAGGCGGTTTGCGTATTG
GGCGCTCTTCCGCTTCCTCGCTCACTGACTCGCTGCGCTCGGTCGTTCGGCTGCGGCGAGCGGTATCAGC
TCACTCAAAGGCGGTAATACGGTTATCCACAGAATCAGGGGATAACGCAGGAAAGAACATGTGAGCAAAA
GGCCAGCAAAAGGCCAGGAACCGTAAAAAGGCCGCATTGCTGGCGTTTTTCCATAGGCTCCGCCCCCCTG
ACGAGCATCACAAAAATCGACGCTCAAGTCAGAGGTGGCGAAACCCGACAGGACTATAAAGATACCAGGC
GTTTCCCCCTGGAAGCTCCCTCGTGCGCTCTCCTGTTCCGACCCTGCCGCTTACCGGATACCTGTCCGCC
TTTCTCCCTTCGGGAAGCGTGGCGCTTTCTCATAGCTCACGCTGTAGGTATCTCAGTTCGGTGTAGGTCG
TTCGCTCCAAGCTGGGCTGTGTGCACGAACCCCCCGTTCAGCCCGACCGCTGCGCCTTATCCGGTAACTA
TCGTCTTGAGTCCAACCCGGTAAGACACGACTTATCGCCACTGGCAGCAGCCACTGGTAACAGGATTAGC
AGAGCGAGGTATGTAGGCGGTGCTACAGAGTTCTTGAAGTGGTGGCCTAACTACGGCTACACTAGAAGAA
CAGTATTTGGTATCTGCGCTCTGCTGAAGCCAGTTACCTTCGGAAAAAGAGTTGGTAGCTCTTGATCCGG
CAAACAAACCACCGCTGGTAGCGGTGGTTTTTTTGTTTGCAAGCAGCAGATTACGCGCAGAAAAAAAGGA
TCTCAAGAAGATCCTTTGATCTTTTCTACGGGGTCTGACGCTCAGTGGAACGAAAACTCACGTTAAGGGA
TTTTGGTCATGAGATTATCAAAAAGGATCTTCACCTAGATCCTTTTAAATTAAAAATGAAGTTTTAAATC
AATCTAAAGTATATATGAGTAAACTTGGTCTGACAGTTACCAATGCTTAATCAGTGAGGCACCTATCTCA
GCGATCTGTCTATTTCGTTCATCCATAGTTGCCTGACTCCCCGTCGTGTAGATAACTACGATACGGGAGG
GCTTACCATCTGGCCCCAGTGCTGCAATGATACCGCGAGACCCACGCTCACCGGCTCCAGATTTATCAGC
AATAAACCAGCCAGCCGGAAGGGCCGAGCGCAGAAGTGGTCCTGCAACTTTATCCGCCTCCATCCAGTCT
ATTAATTGTTGCCGGGAAGCTAGAGTAAGTAGTTCGCCAGTTAATAGTTTGCGCAACGTTGTTGCCATTG
CTACAGGCATCGTGGTGTCACGCTCGTCGTTTGGTATGGCTTCATTCAGCTCCGGTTCCCAACGATCAAG
GCGAGTTACATGATCCCCCATGTTGTGCAAAAAAGCGGTTAGCTCCTTCGGTCCTCCGATCGTTGTCAGA
AGTAAGTTGGCCGCAGTGTTATCACTCATGGTTATGGCAGCACTGCATAATTCTCTTACTGTCATGCCAT
CCGTAAGATGCTTTTCTGTGACTGGTGAGTACTCAACCAAGTCATTCTGAGAATAGTGTATGCGGCGACC
GAGTTGCTCTTGCCCGGCGTCAATACGGGATAATACCGCGCCACATAGCAGAACTTTAAAAGTGCTCATC
ATTGGAAAACGTTCTTCGGGGCGAAAACTCTCAAGGATCTTACCGCTGTTGAGATCCAGTTCGATGTAAC
CCACTCGTGCACCCAACTGATCTTCAGCATCTTTTACTTTCACCAGCGTTTCTGGGTGAGCAAAAACAGG
AAGGCAAAATGCCGCAAAAAAGGGAATAAGGGCGACACGGAAATGTTGAATACTCATACTCTTCCTTTTT
CAATATTATTGAAGCATTTATCAGGGTTATTGTCTCATGAGCGGATACATATTTGAATGTATTTAGAAAA
ATAAACAAATAGGGGTTCCGCGCACATTTCCCCGACTCGAGAATTCAGTCTGGTCACACTCTAAGGGGGG
TGCGCATGCGCTCCACATTAGAATTACTGCACTGGGCAGACTAAGTTGGATCTCCTCTCTTCAGTGAATC
CCTCAATCCCACCAGAACCTAAAGGGATGTGGAGAGTCCGGAAAAGGGGCTACTTTGGGATTTGGTCATT
TCCCTTAATAATCGCCGCTGTCTGTGCTCAGAGGTAAGTGTCCCTTTCCTTTCTCACTTGTCAGGGCTCT
GTCTGCATACCTCTCTGTGAGCAGGGCTGTTGAAGATGCCGTGCTGTCTTCTTTATTCATTCCTGGTTAT
TGTCATTTTTTTCTTTAGTGTCAATGGTGGCGGTGGCTCTAGAAGTAAAGGAGAAGAACTTTTCACTGGA
GTTGTCCCAATTCTTGTTGAATTAGATGGTGATGTTAATGGGCACAAATTTTCTGTCAGTGGAGAGGGTG
AAGGTGATGCAACATACGGAAAACTTACCCTTAAATTTATTTGCACTACTGGAAAACTACCTGTTCCTTG
GCCAACACTTGTCACTACTTTAACTTATGGTGTTCAATGCTTTTCAAGATACCCAGATCATATGAAACGG
CATGACTTTTTCAAGAGTGCCATGCCCGAAGGTTATGTACAGGAAAGAACTATATTTTTCAAAGATGACG
GGAACTACAAGACACGTGCTGAAGTCAAGTTTGAAGGTGATACCCTTGTTAATAGAATCGAGTTAAAAGG
TATTGATTTTAAAGAAGATGGAAACATTCTTGGACACAAATTGGAATACAACTATAACGATCACCAGGTG
TACATCATGGCAGACAAACAAAAGAATGGAATCAAAGCTAACTTCAAAATTAGACACAACATTGAAGATG
GAGGCGTTCAACTAGCAGACCATTATCAACAAAATACTCCAATTGGCGATGGGCCCGTCCTTTTACCAGA
CAACCATTACCTGTTTACAACTTCTACTCTTTCGAAAGATCCCAACGAAAAGAGAGACCACATGGTCCTT
CTTGAGTTTGTAACAGCTGCTGGGATTACACATGGCATGGATGAACTATACAAGCTTGGTGGCGGTGGCT
CGGGCGGAGGTGGGTCGGGTGGCGGCGGATCAGGCGGTGGCGGATCCAGTGTCAATGACCCTAGTAATAT
GTCGCTGGTTAAAGAGACGGTGGACAGACTGTTGAAAGGCTATGACATTCGTCTGAGACCAGATTTTGGA
GGTAATGGGATTGCCTTGCAAATAAGAAACAGCCCAGCTCCAGCCCAAGCTGTCTTTTGGGCTTTGTGTG
CACTCTCTTTCCTCTCCTTAGTTGTGGGCGCATGTGATGTATAGAATGTTTTCCTATTTTACCTTGCTGA
GAAACAGATCCAAACTTAAGCCAGTTTCTGTCCAGCACTTGAGAGGTCTTTCAAGAAGAGGCGTACCAAA
ACATCAAAGGGGGAATTCGGATCCCTCGAGCGATACAGCGAGTCGCTCTTTGTGGAGGTGACGATTACCT
AACAATCGGTCGATTCGTTTGATGTTATGTTTTGTTCTCGCTTTGGTTGGCAGGTTACGGCCAAGTTCGG
TAAGAGTGAGAGTTTTACAGTCAAGTAATGCGTGGCAAGCCAACGTTAAGCTGTTGAGTCGTTTTAAGTG
TAATTCGGGGCAGAATTGGTAAAGAGAGTCGTGTAAAATATCGAGTTCGCACATCTTGTTGTCTGATTAT
TGATTTTTCGCGAAACCATTTAATCATATGACAAGATGTGTGTCCACCTTAACTTAATGATTTTTACCAA
AATCATTAGGGGATTCATCAGCGCTGAGTGTGTAAATTAATTTTTATGCCGCAGCGGGCCAGCAATTCTC
GTGAATCATCGCTTAAACGGCCTGATTTCTGAATAGCTATGCGTAAGCGGGTGTTGTCTAACATTCTGCG
TTCC
